Addgene plasmid #59296: pLL3.7 Alk.1 shRNA
Purpose: shRNA to mouse Alk
Depositing lab: Ulrike Heberlein. Depositing organization: University of California, San Francisco (UCSF). Publication: Alk is a transcriptional target of LMO4 and ERalpha that promotes cocaine sensitization and reward. Lasek AW, Gesch J, Giorgetti F, Kharazia V, Heberlein U. J Neurosci. 2011 Oct 5;31(40):14134-41. doi: 10.1523/JNEUROSCI.3415-11.2011. PubMed 21976498.
Backbone
  Vector backbone: pLL3.7
  Backbone manufacturer: Addgene Plasmid #11795
  Backbone size w/o insert (bp): 7650
  Total vector size (bp): 7579
  Vector type: Mammalian Expression, Lentiviral, RNAi, Cre/Lox
  Selectable markers: GFP
Growth in bacteria
  Bacterial resistance: Ampicillin, 100 μg/mL
  Growth temperature: 30°C
  Growth strain: Stbl3
  Growth instructions: Although this plasmid grows in standard bacteria, to reduce the chance of recombination we recommend that you grow the plasmid at 30oC in Stbl3 cells from Invitrogen.
  Copy number: High Copy
Gene/Insert
  Gene/Insert name: Alk.1 shRNA (alt name: Alk.1)
  gRNA/shRNA sequence: GAGCCACCTACGTGTTTAA
  Species: M. musculus (mouse)
  Promoter: mouse U6
  Cloning method: Restriction Enzyme; 5′ cloning site HpaI (unknown if destroyed); 3′ cloning site XhoI (unknown if destroyed)
  Sequencing primers: 5′ U6 (5'-cagtgcaggggaaagaatagtagac-3')
Resource information
  A portion of this plasmid was derived from a plasmid made by: Luk Parijs
Terms and licenses: Academic/Nonprofit Terms; Industry Terms: Not Available to Industry
Depositor comments: Lentiviral vector that expresses shRNA under the mouse U6 promoter. A CMV-EGFP reporter cassette is included in the vector to monitor expression. Supported by the NIAAA INIA West consortium.
How to cite: pLL3.7 Alk.1 shRNA was a gift from Ulrike Heberlein (Addgene plasmid # 59296 ; http://n2t.net/addgene:59296 ; RRID:Addgene_59296)
