[The description below was written by a language model from this plasmid's Addgene catalogue record.]
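Description:
pLL3.7 Alk.1 shRNA is a lentiviral RNA interference vector built on the pLL3.7 (LentiLox 3.7) backbone and designed to knock down mouse Alk (anaplastic lymphoma kinase). It is a high-copy plasmid propagated in bacteria under ampicillin selection. As with many lentiviral plasmids carrying repeated LTR sequences, it is prone to recombination, so a recombination-reducing host strain is recommended. The recorded total size is about 7.6 kb. No feature table accompanies the record, so the details of the viral elements, origin of replication and lox site positions are not individually documented here.

The payload is a short hairpin RNA, designated Alk.1, targeting a 19-nucleotide sequence in the mouse Alk transcript. It was cloned between the HpaI and XhoI sites downstream of the mouse U6 promoter, an RNA polymerase III promoter suited to driving short, precisely terminated hairpin transcripts that are processed into siRNA by the cellular RNAi machinery. A separate CMV-EGFP cassette provides a fluorescent reporter, which is the only marker for identifying transduced mammalian cells, since no drug-selection marker is listed. The vector is also classified as Cre/Lox, consistent with the LentiLox design in which loxP sites allow Cre-mediated removal of part of the integrated provirus, though the record does not specify their arrangement.

Once packaged into lentiviral particles, the construct allows stable Alk silencing in dividing and non-dividing mouse cells, with GFP marking the infected population. The associated publication concerns the role of Alk in cocaine sensitization and reward, pointing to its use for Alk knockdown in that context.
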