>Addgene plasmid #59296 | pLL3.7 Alk.1 shRNA | addgene partial sequence | sequence record 95253 | WPRE-R 5'-CATAGCGTAAAAGGAGCAACA-3'
CAAATTTTGTAATCCAGAGGTTGATTATCGATAAGCTTGATATCGAATTGTACCTAGTGGAACCGGAACC
CTTAAACATGTATAACTTCGTATAATGTATGCTATACGAAGTTATTAGGTCCCTCGACGAATTCCTACTT
GTACAGCTCGTCCATGCCGAGAGTGATCCCGGCGGCGGTCACGAACTCCAGCAGGACCATGTGATCGCGC
TTCTCGTTGGGGTCTTTGCTCAGGGCGGACTGGGTGCTCAGGTAGTGGTTGTCGGGCAGCAGCACGGGGC
CGTCGCCGATGGGGGTGTTCTGCTGGTAGTGGTCGGCGAGCTGCACGCTGCCGTCCTCGATGTTGTGGCG
GATCTTGAAGTTCACCTTGATGCCGTTCTTCTGCTTGTCGGCCATGATATAGACGTTGTGGCTGTTGTAG
TTGTACTCCAGCTTGTGCCCCAGGATGTTGCCGTCCTCCTTGAAGTCGATGCCCTTCAGCTCGATGCGGT
TCACCAGGGTGTCGCCCTCGAACTTCACCTCGGCGCGGGTCTTGTA
