>Addgene plasmid #59296 | pLL3.7 Alk.1 shRNA | addgene partial sequence | sequence record 95256 | mU6-F 5'-ATATCCCTTGGAGAAAAGCCTT-3'
GTTTATTCAAGAGATTAAACACGTAGGTGGCTCTTTTTTCTCGAGGTCGACGGTATCGATAAGCTCGCTT
CACGAGATTCCAGCAGGTCGAGGGACCTAATAACTTCGTATAGCATACATTATACGAAGTTATATTAAGG
GTTCCAAGCTTAAGCGGCCGCGTGGATAACCGTATTACCGCCATGCATTAGTTATTAATAGTAATCAATT
ACGGGGTCATTAGTTCATAGCCCATATATGGAGTTCCGCGTTACATAACTTACGGTAAATGGCCCGCCTG
GCTGACCGCCCAACGACCCCCGCCCATTGACGTCAATAATGACGTATGTTCCCATAGTAACGCCAATAGG
GACTTTCCATTGACGTCAATGGGTGGAGTATTTACGGTAAACTGCCCACTTGGCAGTACATCAAGTGTAT
CATATGCCAAGTACGCCCCCTATTGACGTCAATGACGGTAAATGGCCCGCCTGGCATTATGCCCAGTACA
TGACCTTATGGGACTTTCCTACTTGGCAGTACATCTACGTATTAGTCATCGCTATTACCATGGTGATGCG
GTTTTGGCAGTACATCAATGGGCGTGGATAGCGGTTTGACTCACGGGGATTTCCAAGTCTCCACCCCATT
GACGTCAATGGGAGTTTGTTTTGGCACCAAAATCAACGGGACTTTCCAAAATGTCGTAACAACTCCGCCC
